[The description below was written by a language model from this plasmid's Addgene catalogue record and pLannotate feature annotations shown in this document.]
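Description:
pHH0103 ITCH WW domain #1 is a 6,888-nt bacterial expression plasmid that produces the first WW domain of the human E3 ubiquitin ligase ITCH as a GST fusion protein in E. coli. It replicates from a ColE1/pMB1-type origin and is selected with ampicillin through the β-lactamase gene. A pBR322 bom site and an f1 phage origin are also annotated. The f1 origin interrupts the rop gene, which is left only as fragments. Partial M13 gene III and tetracycline-resistance sequences lie downstream of the expression cassette. These suggest the backbone derives from a phagemid-type vector, although the record does not describe its history.

Expression is driven by the hybrid tac promoter with a lac operator. The plasmid carries its own lacI gene under the lacIq promoter, so transcription is repressed until it is induced with IPTG or lactose. The reading frame begins with a 6xHis tag, followed by Schistosoma japonicum glutathione S-transferase. The depositor describes a linker after GST that contains what appears to be a TEV protease recognition motif, which should allow the tags to be removed. The WW domain follows, and an fd phage terminator closes the cassette. The insert is listed as 183 bp, codon optimized for bacteria and cloned between SfiI and NotI sites. The automated annotation matches about 105 nt of it to mouse Itch, presumably because of sequence conservation, whereas the catalogue gives the species as human.

The dual His and GST tags allow affinity purification of the isolated domain. The record states only bacterial expression as the purpose. Purified WW domains of this kind are generally used for binding and specificity studies with proline-rich peptide ligands.
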