Addgene plasmid #104216: pHH0103 ITCH WW domain #1
Purpose: Bacterial expression of WW domain #1 from ITCH
Depositing lab: Sachdev Sidhu & Marius Sudol. Depositing organization: National University of Singapore.
Backbone
  Vector backbone: pHH0103
  Vector type: Bacterial Expression
Growth in bacteria
  Bacterial resistance: Ampicillin, 100 μg/mL
  Growth temperature: 37°C
  Growth strain: DH5alpha
  Copy number: Unknown
Gene/Insert
  Gene/Insert name: ITCH WW domain #1
  Species: H. sapiens (human)
  Insert size (bp): 183
  Mutation: codon optimized for expression in bacteria
  Entrez Gene: ITCH (a.k.a. ADMFD, AIF4, AIP4, NAPP1)
  Promoter: tac
  Tag / fusion protein: GST (N terminal on backbone)
  Cloning method: Restriction Enzyme; 5′ cloning site SfiI (unknown if destroyed); 3′ cloning site NotI (unknown if destroyed)
  Sequencing primers: 5′ pGEX-5'
Terms and licenses: Academic/Nonprofit Terms; Industry Terms: Not Available to Industry
Depositor comments: Amino acid sequence: Linker - ENLYFQGRRASV(gagctc) and WW domain - TQAPLPPGWEQRVDQHGRVYYVDHVEKRTTWDRPEPLPP
How to cite: pHH0103 ITCH WW domain #1 was a gift from Sachdev Sidhu & Marius Sudol (Addgene plasmid # 104216 ; http://n2t.net/addgene:104216 ; RRID:Addgene_104216)
