Features (pLannotate 1.2.2; 21 found; start..end, strand, type, name):
      1..29      +  promoter       tac promoter: strong E. coli promoter; hybrid between the trp and lac UV5 promoters
     37..53      +  protein_bind   lac operator: The lac repressor binds to the lac operator to inhibit transcription in E. coli. This inhibition can be relieved by adding lactose or isopropyl-β-D-thiogalactopyranoside (IPTG). lac repressor encoded by lacI
    138..155     +  CDS            6xHis: 6xHis affinity tag
    171..824     +  CDS            GST26_SCHJA: Experimental evidence at protein level: Swiss-Prot protein existence level 1. GST isoenzymes appear to play a central role in the parasite detoxification system. Other functions are also suspected including a role in increasing the solubility of haematin in the parasite gut. From Schistosoma japonicum (Blood fluke).
    948..1052    +  CDS            Itch (fragment): ITCH_MOUSE - Experimental evidence at protein level: Swiss-Prot protein existence level 1. Acts as an E3 ubiquitin-protein ligase which accepts ubiquitin from an E2 ubiquitin-conjugating enzyme in the form of a thioester and then directly transfers the ubiquitin to targeted substrates (PubMed:15358865, PubMed:16446428, PubMed:17592138, PubMed:18628966, PubMed:20392206, PubMed:25632008). It catalyzes 'Lys- 29'-, 'Lys-48'- and 'Lys-63'-linked ubiquitin conjugation (By similarity). Involved in the control of inflammatory signaling pathways (By similarity). Is an essential component of a ubiquitin
   1083..1130    +  terminator     fd terminator (sequence withheld): central terminator from bacteriophage fd (Otsuka and Kunisawa, 1982)
   1135..1347    +  CDS            M13 gene III (fragment) (sequence partly withheld): pIII; III; minor coat protein
   1362..1832    +  CDS            M13 gene III (fragment) (sequence partly withheld): pIII; III; minor coat protein
   1854..1924    +  CDS            TcR (fragment): tetracycline efflux protein; tet; confers resistance to tetracycline
   2166..2546    -  CDS            YPB1_ECOLX: Protein predicted: Swiss-Prot protein existence level 4. From Escherichia coli.
   2563..2714    +  CDS            rop (fragment): Rop protein, which maintains plasmids at low copy number; rop
   2750..3178    -  rep_origin     f1 ori (sequence partly withheld): f1 bacteriophage origin of replication; arrow indicates direction of (+) strand synthesis
   3187..3226    +  CDS            rop (fragment): Rop protein, which maintains plasmids at low copy number; rop
   3328..3468    +  misc_feature   bom: basis of mobility region from pBR322
   3654..4241    -  rep_origin     ori: high-copy-number ColE1/pMB1/pBR322/pUC origin of replication
   4412..5272    -  CDS            AmpR: β-lactamase; bla; confers resistance to ampicillin, carbenicillin, and related antibiotics
   5273..5377    -  promoter       AmpR promoter: bla
   5486..5563    +  promoter       lacIq promoter: lacI (mutant); In the lacIq allele, a single base change in the promoter boosts expression of the lacI gene about 10-fold.
   5564..6646    +  CDS            lacI: lac repressor; lacI; The lac repressor binds to the lac operator to inhibit transcription in E. coli. This inhibition can be relieved by adding lactose or isopropyl-β-D-thiogalactopyranoside (IPTG).
   6659..6680    +  protein_bind   CAP binding site: CAP binding activates transcription in the presence of cAMP. E. coli catabolite activator protein
   6699..6716    +  promoter       tet promoter (fragment): E. coli promoter for tetracycline efflux protein gene
>Addgene plasmid #104216 | pHH0103 ITCH WW domain #1 | addgene full sequence | sequence record 204198 | Addgene NGS Result
TTGACAATTAATCATCGGCTCGTATAATGTGTGGAATTGTGAGCGGATAACAATTTCACACAGGAAACAG
CCAGTCCGTTTAGGTGTTTTCACGAGCACTTCACCAACAAGGACCATAGATTATGAAAATCGAAGAACAC
CATCACCATCACCATTCCAGCGGTAAGCTTATGTCCCCTATACTAGGTTATTGGAAAATTAAGGGCCTTG
TGCAACCCACTCGACTTCTTTTGGAATATCTTGAAGAAAAATATGAAGAGCATTTGTATGAGCGCGATGA
AGGTGATAAATGGCGAAACAAAAAGTTTGAATTGGGTTTGGAGTTTCCCAATCTTCCTTATTATATTGAT
GGTGATGTTAAATTAACACAGTCTATGGCCATCATACGTTATATAGCTGACAAGCACAACATGTTGGGTG
GTTGTCCAAAAGAGCGTGCAGAGATTTCAATGCTTGAAGGAGCGGTTTTGGATATTAGATACGGTGTTTC
GAGAATTGCATATAGTAAAGACTTTGAAACTCTCAAAGTTGATTTTCTTAGCAAGCTACCTGAAATGCTG
AAAATGTTCGAAGATCGTTTATGTCATAAAACATATTTAAATGGTGATCATGTAACCCATCCTGACTTCA
TGTTGTATGACGCTCTTGATGTTGTTTTATACATGGACCCAATGTGCCTGGATGCGTTCCCAAAATTAGT
TTGTTTTAAAAAACGTATTGAAGCTATCCCACAAATTGATAAGTACTTGAAATCCAGCAAGTATATAGCA
TGGCCTTTGCAGGGCTGGCAAGCCACGTTTGGTGGTGGCGACCATCCTCCAAAATCGGATCTGGAAGTTC
TGTTCCAGGGGCCCCTGTCCAGCGGTCTGGTTCCGCGTGGTTCCGGTACCGCGGCCCAGCCGGCCGAAAA
TCTGTACTTCCAAGGTCGTCGTGCCTCTGTGGAGCTCACCCAAGCCCCGCTGCCGCCGGGTTGGGAACAA
CGTGTGGATCAGCATGGTCGTGTCTACTATGTGGATCATGTCGAAAAACGTACGACCTGGGATCGTCCGG
AACCGCTGCCGCCGTAGGCGGCCGCATA
[142 nt withheld, positions 1079-1220]
C
[98 nt withheld, positions 1222-1319]
AGTTTGTACTGGTGACGAAACTCAGTGTCTAGCTAGAGTGGC
[149 nt withheld, positions 1362-1510]
T
[41 nt withheld, positions 1512-1552]
T
[62 nt withheld, positions 1554-1615]
A
[35 nt withheld, positions 1617-1651]
CCTCCCTCAATCGGTTGAATGTCGCCCTTTTGTCTTTGGCGCTGGTAAACCATATGAA
[86 nt withheld, positions 1710-1795]
T
[54 nt withheld, positions 1797-1850]
CTAGCGCCGCCCTATACCTTGTCTGCCTCCCCGCGTTGCGTCGCGGTGCATGGAGCCGGGCCACCTCGAC
CTGAATGGAAGCCGGCGGCACCTCGCTAACGGATTCACCACTCCAAGAATTGGAGCCAATCAATTCTTGC
GGAGAACTGTGAATGCGCAAACCAACCCTTGGCAGAACATATCCATCGCGTCCGCCATCTCCAGCAGCCG
CACGCGGCGCATCTCGGGCAGCGTTGGGTCCTGGCCACGGGTGCGCATGATCGTGCTCCTGTCGTTGAGG
ACCCGGCTAGGCTGGCGGGGTTGCCTTACTGGTTAGCAGAATGAATCACCGATACGCGAGCGAACGTGAA
GCGACTGCTGCTGCAAAACGTCTGCGACCTGAGCAACAACATGAATGGTCTTCGGTTTCCGTGTTTCGTA
AAGTCTGGAAACGCGGAAGTCAGCGCCCTGCACCATTATGTTCCGGATCTGCATCGCAGGATGCTGCTGG
CTACCCTGTGGAACACCTACATCTGTATTAACGAAGCGCTGGCATTGACCCTGAGTGATTTTTCTCTGGT
CCCGCCGCATCCATACCGCCAGTTGTTTACCCTCACAACGTTCCAGTAACCGGGCATGTTCATCATCAGT
AACCCGTATCGTGAGCATCCTCTCTCGTTTCATCGGTATCATTACCCCCATGAACAGAAATCCCCCTTAC
ACGGAGGCATCAGTGACCAAACAGGAAAAAACCGCCCTTAACATGGCCCGCTTTATCAGAAGCCAGACAT
TAACGCTTCTGGAGAAACTCAACGAGCTGGACGCGGATGAACAGGCAGACATCTGTGAATCGCTTCACGA
CCACGCTGATGAGCTTTACCGCAGGATCCGCGAAATTGTAAGCGTTAATATTTTGTTAAAATTCGCGTTA
AATTTTTGTTAAATCAGCTCATTTTTTAACCAATAGGCCGAAATCGGCAAAATCCCTTATAAATCAAAAG
AATAGACCGAGATAGGGT
[37 nt withheld, positions 2849-2885]
AAAGAACGTGGACTCCAACGTCAAAGG
[49 nt withheld, positions 2913-2961]
T
[91 nt withheld, positions 2963-3053]
G
[124 nt withheld, positions 3055-3178]
CGCGGATCCTGCCTCGCGCGTTTCGGTGATGACGGTGAAAACCTCTGACACATGCAGCTCCCGGAGACGG
TCACAGCTTGTCTGTAAGCGGATGCCGGGAGCAGACAAGCCCGTCAGGGCGCGTCAGCGGGTGTTGGCGG
GTGTCGGGGCGCAGCCATGACCCAGTCACGTAGCGATAGCGGAGTGTATACTGGCTTAACTATGCGGCAT
CAGAGCAGATTGTACTGAGAGTGCACCATATGCGGTGTGAAATACCGCACAGATGCGTAAGGAGAAAATA
CCGCATCAGGCGCTCTTCCGCTTCCTCGCTCACTGACTCGCTGCGCTCGGTCGTTCGGCTGCGGCGAGCG
GTATCAGCTCACTCAAAGGCGGTAATACGGTTATCCACAGAATCAGGGGATAACGCAGGAAAGAACATGT
GAGCAAAAGGCCAGCAAAAGGCCAGGAACCGTAAAAAGGCCGCGTTGCTGGCGTTTTTCCATAGGCTCCG
CCCCCCTGACGAGCATCACAAAAATCGACGCTCAAGTCAGAGGTGGCGAAACCCGACAGGACTATAAAGA
TACCAGGGTTTCCCCCTGGAAGCTCCCTCGTGCGCTCTCCTGTTCCGACCCTGCCGCTTACCGGATACCT
GTCCGCCTTTCTCCCTTCGGGAAGCGTGGCGCTTTCTCATAGCTCACGCTGTAGGTATCTCAGTTCGGTG
TAGGTCGTTCGCTCCAAGCTGGGCTGTGTGCACGAACCCCCCGTTCAGCCCGACCGCTGCGCCTTATCCG
GTAACTATCGTCTTGAGTCCAACCCGGTAAGACACGACTTATCGCCACTGGCAGCAGCCACTGGTAACAG
GATTAGCAGAGCGAGGTATGTAGGCGGTGCTACAGAGTTCTTGAAGTGGTGGCCTAACTACGGCTACACT
AGAAGGACAGTATTTGGTATCTGCGCTCTGCTGAAGCCAGTTACCTTCGGAAAAAGAGTTGGTAGCTCTT
GATCCGGCAAACAAACCACCGCTGGTAGCGGTGGTTTTTTTGTTTGCAAGCAGCAGATTACGCGCAGAAA
AAAAGGATCTCAAGAAGATCCTTTGATCTTTTCTACGGGGTCTGACGCTCAGTGGAACGAAAACTCACGT
TAAGGGATTTTGGTCATGAGATTATCAAAAAGGATCTTCACCTAGATCCTTTTAAATTAAAAATGAAGTT
TTAAATCAATCTAAAGTATATATGAGTAAACTTGGTCTGACAGTTACCAATGCTTAATCAGTGAGGCACC
TATCTCAGCGATCTGTCTATTTCGTTCATCCATAGTTGCCTGACTCCCCGTCGTGTAGATAACTACGATA
CGGGAGGGCTTACCATCTGGCCCCAGTGCTGCAATGATACCGCGAGACCCACGCTCACCGGCTCCAGATT
TATCAGCAATAAACCAGCCAGCCGGAAGGGCCGAGCGCAGAAGTGGTCCTGCAACTTTATCCGCCTCCAT
CCAGTCTATTAATTGTTGCCGGGAAGCTAGAGTAAGTAGTTCGCCAGTTAATAGTTTGCGCAACGTTGTT
GCCATTGCTGCAGGCATCGTGGTGTCACGCTCGTCGTTTGGTATGGCTTCATTCAGCTCCGGTTCCCAAC
GATCAAGGCGAGTTACATGATCCCCCATGTTGTGCAAAAAAGCGGTTAGCTCCTTCGGTCCTCCGATCGT
TGTCAGAAGTAAGTTGGCCGCAGTGTTATCACTCATGGTTATGGCAGCACTGCATAATTCTCTTACTGTC
ATGCCATCCGTAAGATGCTTTTCTGTGACTGGTGAGTACTCAACCAAGTCATTCTGAGAATAGTGTATGC
GGCGACCGAGTTGCTCTTGCCCGGCGTCAACACGGGATAATACCGCGCCACATAGCAGAACTTTAAAAGT
GCTCATCATTGGAAAACGTTCTTCGGGGCGAAAACTCTCAAGGATCTTACCGCTGTTGAGATCCAGTTCG
ATGTAACCCACTCGTGCACCCAACTGATCTTCAGCATCTTTTACTTTCACCAGCGTTTCTGGGTGAGCAA
AAACAGGAAGGCAAAATGCCGCAAAAAAGGGAATAAGGGCGACACGGAAATGTTGAATACTCATACTCTT
CCTTTTTCAATATTATTGAAGCATTTATCAGGGTTATTGTCTCATGAGCGGATACATATTTGAATGTATT
TAGAAAAATAAACAAATAGGGGTTCCGCGCACATTTCCCCGAAAAGTGCCACCTGACGTCTAAGAAACCA
TTATTATCATGACATTAACCTATAAAAATAGGCGTATCACGAGGCCCTTTCGTCTTCAAGAATTCCCGAC
ACCATCGAATGGTGCAAAACCTTTCGCGGTATGGCATGATAGCGCCCGGAAGAGAGTCAATTCAGGGTGG
TGAATGTGAAACCAGTAACGTTATACGATGTCGCAGAGTATGCCGGTGTCTCTTATCAGACCGTTTCCCG
CGTGGTGAACCAGGCCAGCCACGTTTCTGCGAAAACGCGGGAAAAAGTGGAAGCGGCGATGGCGGAGCTG
AATTACATTCCCAACCGCGTGGCACAACAACTGGCGGGCAAACAGTCGTTGCTGATTGGCGTTGCCACCT
CCAGTCTGGCCCTGCACGCGCCGTCGCAAATTGTCGCGGCGATTAAATCTCGCGCCGATCAACTGGGTGC
CAGCGTGGTGGTGTCGATGGTAGAACGAAGCGGCGTCGAAGCCTGTAAAGCGGCGGTGCACAATCTTCTC
GCGCAACGCGTCAGTGGGCTGATCATTAACTATCCGCTGGATGACCAGGATGCCATTGCTGTGGAAGCTG
CCTGCACTAATGTTCCGGCGTTATTTCTTGATGTCTCTGACCAGACACCCATCAACAGTATTATTTTCTC
CCATGAAGACGGTACGCGACTGGGCGTGGAGCATCTGGTCGCATTGGGTCACCAGCAAATCGCGCTGTTA
GCGGGCCCATTAAGTTCTGTCTCGGCGCGTCTGCGTCTGGCTGGCTGGCATAAATATCTCACTCGCAATC
AAATTCAGCCGATAGCGGAACGGGAAGGCGACTGGAGTGCCATGTCCGGTTTTCAACAAACCATGCAAAT
GCTGAATGAGGGCATCGTTCCCACTGCGATGCTGGTTGCCAACGATCAGATGGCGCTGGGCGCAATGCGC
GCCATTACCGAGTCCGGGCTGCGCGTTGGTGCGGATATCTCGGTAGTGGGATACGACGATACCGAAGACA
GCTCATGTTATATCCCGCCGTTAACCACCATCAAACAGGATTTTCGCCTGCTGGGGCAAACCAGCGTGGA
CCGCTTGCTGCAACTCTCTCAGGGCCAGGCGGTGAAGGGCAATCAGCTGTTGCCCGTCTCACTGGTGAAA
AGAAAAACCACCCTGGCGCCCAATACGCAAACCGCCTCTCCCCGCGCGTTGGCCGATTCATTAATGCAGC
TGGCACGACAGGTTTCCCGACTGGAAAGCGGGCAGTGAGCGCAACGCAATTAATGTAAGTTAGCTCACTC
ATTAGGCACAATTCTCATGTTTGACAGCTTATCATCGACTGCACGGTGCACCAATGCTTCTGGCGTCAGG
CAGCCATCGGAAGCTGTGGTATGGCTGTGCAGGTCGTAAATCACTGCATAATTCGTGTCGCTCAAGGCGC
ACTCCCGTTCTGGATAATGTTTTTTGCGCCGACATCATAACGGTTCTGGCAAATATTCTGAAATGAGCTG
