>Addgene plasmid #104216 | pHH0103 ITCH WW domain #1 | depositor partial sequence | sequence record 197368 | WW domain with linker
GGCCCAGCCGGCCGAAAATCTGTACTTCCAAGGTCGTCGTGCCTCTGTGGAGCTCACCCAAGCCCCGCTG
CCGCCGGGTTGGGAACAACGTGTGGATCAGCATGGTCGTGTCTACTATGTGGATCATGTCGAAAAACGTA
CGACCTGGGATCGTCCGGAACCGCTGCCGCCGTAGGCGGCCGC
